Addgene plasmid #171667: pJCC_058 FnCas12a D917A
Purpose: For bacterial expression of FnCas12a D917A (RuvC-inactivating mutation) with a C-terminal sorting motif and His tag
Depositing lab: Jennifer Doudna. Depositing organization: University of California, Berkeley. Publication: CRISPR-Cas12a exploits R-loop asymmetry to form double-strand breaks. Cofsky JC, Karandur D, Huang CJ, Witte IP, Kuriyan J, Doudna JA. Elife. 2020 Jun 10;9. pii: 55143. doi: 10.7554/eLife.55143. PubMed 32519675.
Backbone
  Vector backbone: p2CT
  Backbone manufacturer: UC Berkeley MacroLab
  Backbone size w/o insert (bp): 4717
  Total vector size (bp): 8662
  Vector type: Bacterial Expression
Growth in bacteria
  Bacterial resistance: Ampicillin, 100 μg/mL
  Growth temperature: 37°C
  Growth strain: DH5alpha
  Copy number: High Copy
Gene/Insert
  Gene/Insert name: FnCas12a D917A (alt name: FnCpf1 D917A)
  Species: Francisella novicida
  Insert size (bp): 3945
  Mutation: changed aspartate 917 to alanine
  Tag / fusion protein: sortase A sorting motif (C terminal on insert); 6X His (C terminal on insert)
Resource information
  A portion of this plasmid was derived from a plasmid made by: Addgene plasmid 113432 (pMBP-FnCas12a)
Terms and licenses: Academic/Nonprofit Terms; Industry Terms: Not Available to Industry
How to cite: pJCC_058 FnCas12a D917A was a gift from Jennifer Doudna (Addgene plasmid # 171667 ; http://n2t.net/addgene:171667 ; RRID:Addgene_171667)
