[The description below was written by a language model from this plasmid's Addgene catalogue record and pLannotate feature annotations shown in this document.]
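Description:
pJCC_058 FnCas12a D917A is a bacterial expression plasmid of about 8.7 kb built on the p2CT backbone, a pBR322/pET-style vector. It is propagated in E. coli through a ColE1/pMB1-type origin and selected with ampicillin through a bla (β-lactamase) cassette driven by its own promoter. The feature table also shows backbone remnants typical of pBR322-derived vectors: the bom mobility region, the rop gene, and two fragments of the tetracycline resistance gene with its tet promoter. These fragments flank the expression cassette, so the tetracycline marker appears to be interrupted and is not listed as a selection. The catalogue lists the plasmid as high copy, although rop is normally associated with reduced copy number.

The payload is the Cas12a (Cpf1) coding sequence from Francisella novicida, roughly 3.9 kb. It sits downstream of a T7 promoter and the efficient phage T7 gene 10 ribosome binding site and is followed by a T7 terminator. Expression therefore depends on a host strain that supplies T7 RNA polymerase. The protein carries the D917A substitution, which the record describes as inactivating the RuvC nuclease domain. Its C terminus is fused to a sortase A sorting motif and a 6xHis tag. The His tag allows metal-affinity purification, and a sortase motif generally permits site-specific enzymatic ligation of labels or other moieties to the protein's C terminus. The automated annotation does not call these tags individually, and a short "SET1" fragment hit just before the terminator is probably leftover vector sequence. Part of the plasmid derives from an earlier MBP-FnCas12a expression construct. It is intended for producing recombinant nuclease-deficient FnCas12a, and the associated publication concerns how Cas12a forms double-strand breaks.
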