Features (pLannotate 1.2.2; 14 found; start..end, strand, type, name):
     91..195     +  promoter       AmpR promoter: bla
    196..1056    +  CDS            AmpR: β-lactamase; bla; confers resistance to ampicillin, carbenicillin, and related antibiotics
   1227..1815    +  rep_origin     ori: high-copy-number ColE1/pMB1/pBR322/pUC origin of replication
   2001..2140    -  misc_feature   bom: basis of mobility region from pBR322
   2242..2433    -  CDS            rop: Rop protein, which maintains plasmids at low copy number; rop
   2450..2830    +  CDS            YPB1_ECOLX: Protein predicted: Swiss-Prot protein existence level 4. From Escherichia coli.
   3072..3972    -  CDS            TcR (fragment): tetracycline efflux protein; tet; confers resistance to tetracycline
   3994..4012    +  promoter       T7 promoter: promoter for bacteriophage T7 RNA polymerase
   4101..4123    +  RBS            RBS: efficient ribosome binding site from bacteriophage T7 gene 10 (Olins and Rangwala, 1989)
   4131..8030    +  CDS            cas12a: CS12A_FRATN - Also known as cpf1 From Francisella tularensis subsp. novicida (strain U112).
   8142..8191    +  CDS            SET1 (fragment): solubility-enhancement tag derived from T7 phage gene 10B
   8199..8246    +  terminator     T7 terminator: transcription terminator for bacteriophage T7 RNA polymerase
   8272..8564    -  CDS            TcR (fragment): tetracycline efflux protein; tet; confers resistance to tetracycline
   8612..8640    -  promoter       tet promoter: E. coli promoter for tetracycline efflux protein gene
>Addgene plasmid #171667 | pJCC_058 FnCas12a D917A | addgene full sequence | sequence record 338280 | Addgene NGS Result
AAGGGCCTCGTGATACGCCTATTTTTATAGGTTAATGTCATGATAATAATGGTTTCTTAGACGTCAGGTG
GCACTTTTCGGGGAAATGTGCGCGGAACCCCTATTTGTTTATTTTTCTAAATACATTCAAATATGTATCC
GCTCATGAGACAATAACCCTGATAAATGCTTCAATAACATTGAAAAAGGAAGAGTATGAGTATTCAACAT
TTCCGTGTCGCCCTTATTCCCTTTTTTGCGGCATTTTGCCTTCCTGTTTTTGCTCACCCAGAAACGCTGG
TGAAAGTAAAAGATGCTGAAGATCAGTTGGGTGCACGAGTGGGTTACATCGAACTGGATCTCAACAGCGG
TAAGATCCTTGAGAGTTTTCGCCCCGAAGAACGTTTTCCAATGATGAGCACTTTTAAAGTTCTGCTATGT
GGCGCGGTATTATCCCGTGTTGACGCCGGGCAAGAGCAACTCGGTCGCCGCATACACTATTCTCAGAATG
ACTTGGTTGAGTACTCACCAGTCACAGAAAAGCATCTTACGGATGGCATGACAGTAAGAGAATTATGCAG
TGCTGCCATAACCATGAGTGATAACACTGCGGCCAACTTACTTCTGACAACGATCGGAGGACCGAAGGAG
CTAACCGCTTTTTTGCACAACATGGGGGATCATGTAACTCGCCTTGATCGTTGGGAACCGGAGCTGAATG
AAGCCATACCAAACGACGAGCGTGACACCACGATGCCTGCAGCAATGGCAACAACGTTGCGCAAACTATT
AACTGGCGAACTACTTACTCTAGCTTCCCGGCAACAATTAATAGACTGGATGGAGGCGGATAAAGTTGCA
GGACCACTTCTGCGCTCGGCCCTTCCGGCTGGCTGGTTTATTGCTGATAAATCTGGAGCCGGTGAGCGTG
GGTCTCGCGGTATCATTGCAGCACTGGGGCCAGATGGTAAGCCCTCCCGTATCGTAGTTATCTACACGAC
GGGGAGTCAGGCAACTATGGATGAACGAAATAGACAGATCGCTGAGATAGGTGCCTCACTGATTAAGCAT
TGGTAACTGTCAGACCAAGTTTACTCATATATACTTTAGATTGATTTAAAACTTCATTTTTAATTTAAAA
GGATCTAGGTGAAGATCCTTTTTGATAATCTCATGACCAAAATCCCTTAACGTGAGTTTTAGTTCCACTG
AGCGTCAGACCCCGTAGAAAAGATCAAAGGATCTTCTTGAGATCCTTTTTTTCTGCGCGTAATCTGCTGC
TTGCAAACAAAAAAACCACCGCTACCAGCGGTGGTTTGTTTGCCGGATCAAGAGCTACCAACTCTTTTTC
CGAAGGTAACTGGCTTCAGCAGAGCGCAGATACCAAATACTGTCCTTCTAGTGTAGCCGTAGTTAGGCCA
CCACTTCAAGAACTCTGTAGCACCGCCTACATACCTCGCTCTGCTAATCCTGTTACCAGTGGCTGCTGCC
AGTGGCGATAAGTCGTGTCTTACCGGGTTGGACTCAAGACGATAGTTACCGGATAAGGCGCAGCGGTCGG
GCTGAACGGGGGGTTCGTGCACACAGCCCAGCTTGGAGCGAACGACCTACACCGAACTGAGATACCTACA
GCGTGAGCTATGAGAAAGCGCCACGCTTCCCGAAGGGAGAAAGGCGGACAGGTATCCGGTAAGCGGCAGG
GTCGGAACAGGAGAGCGCACGAGGGAGCTTCCAGGGGGAAACGCCTGGTATCTTTATAGTCCTGTCGGGT
TTCGCCACCTCTGACTTGAGCGTCGATTTTTGTGATGCTCGTCAGGGGGGCGGAGCCTATGGAAAAACGC
CAGCAACGCGGCCTTTTTACGGTTCCTGGCCTTTTGCTGGCCTTTTGCTCACATGTTCTTTCCTGCGTTA
TCCCCTGATTCTGTGGATAACCGTATTACCGCCTTTGAGTGAGCTGATACCGCTCGCCGCAGCCGAACGA
CCGAGCGCAGCGAGTCAGTGAGCGAGGAAGCGGAACAGCGCCTGATGCGGTATTTTCTCCTTACGCATCT
GTGCGGTATTTCACACCGCAATGGTGCACTCTCAGTACAATCTGCTCTGATGCCGCATAGTTAAGCCAGT
ATACACTCCGCTATCGCTACGTGACTGGGTCATGGCTGCGCCCCGACACCCGCCAACACCCGCTGACGCG
CCCTGACGGGCTTGTCTGCTCCCGGCATCCGCTTACAGACAAGCTGTGACCGTCTCCGGGAGCTGCATGT
GTCAGAGGTTTTCACCGTCATCACCGAAACGCGCGAGGCAGCTGCGGTAAAGCTCATCAGCGTGGTCGTG
AAGCGATTCACAGATGTCTGCCTGTTCATCCGCGTCCAGCTCGTTGAGTTTCTCCAGAAGCGTTAATGTC
TGGCTTCTGATAAAGCGGGCCATGTTAAGGGCGGTTTTTTCCTGTTTGGTCACTGATGCCTCCGTGTAAG
GGGGATTTCTGTTCATGGGGGTAATGATACCGATGAAACGAGAGAGGATGCTCACGATACGGGTTACTGA
TGATGAACATGCCCGGTTACTGGAACGTTGTGAGGGTAAACAACTGGCGGTATGGATGCGGCGGGACCAG
AGAAAAATCACTCAGGGTCAATGCCAGCGCTTCGTTAATACAGATGTAGGTGTTCCACAGGGTAGCCAGC
AGCATCCTGCGATGCAGATCCGGAACATAATGGTGCAGGGCGCTGACTTCCGCGTTTCCAGACTTTACGA
AACACGGAAACCGAAGACCATTCATGTTGTTGCTCAGGTCGCAGACGTTTTGCAGCAGCAGTCGCTTCAC
GTTCGCTCGCGTATCGGTGATTCATTCTGCTAACCAGTAAGGCAACCCCGCCAGCCTAGCCGGGTCCTCA
ACGACAGGAGCACGATCATGCGCACCCGTGGCCAGGACCCAACGCTGCCCGAGATGCGCCGCGTGCGGCT
GCTGGAGATGGCGGACGCGATGGATATGTTCTGCCAAGGGTTGGTTTGCGCATTCACAGTTCTCCGCAAG
AATTGATTGGCTCCAATTCTTGGAGTGGTGAATCCGTTAGCGAGGTGCCGCCGGCTTCCATTCAGGTCGA
GGTGGCCCGGCTCCATGCACCGCGACGCAACGCGGGGAGGCAGACAAGGTATAGGGCGGCGCCTACAATC
CATGCCAACCCGTTCCATGTGCTCGCCGAGGCGGCATAAATCGCCGTGACGATCAGCGGTCCAATGATCG
AAGTTAGGCTGGTAAGAGCCGCGAGCGATCCTTGAAGCTGTCCCTGATGGTCGTCATCTACCTGCCTGGA
CAGCATGGCCTGCAACGCGGGCATCCCGATGCCGCCGGAAGCGAGAAGAATCATAATGGGGAAGGCCATC
CAGCCTCGCGTCGCGAACGCCAGCAAGACGTAGCCCAGCGCGTCGGCCGCCATGCCGGCGATAATGGCCT
GCTTCTCGCCGAAACGTTTGGTGGCGGGACCAGTGACGAAGGCTTGAGCGAGGGCGTGCAAGATTCCGAA
TACCGCAAGCGACAGGCCGATCATCGTCGCGCTCCAGCGAAAGCGGTCCTCGCCGAAAATGACCCAGAGC
GCTGCCGGCACCTGTCCTACGAGTTGCATGATAAAGAAGACAGTCATAAGTGCGGCGACGATAGTCATGC
CCCGCGCCCACCGGAAGGAGCTGACTGGGTTGAAGGCTCTCAAGGGCATCGGTCGACGCTCTCCCTTATG
CGACTCCTGCATTAGGAAGCAGCCCAGTAGTAGGTTGAGGCCGTTGAGCACCGCCGCCGCAAGGAATGGT
GCATGCAAGGAGATGGCGCCCAACAGTCCCCCGGCCACGGGGCCTGCCACCATACCCACGCCGAAACAAG
CGCTCATGAGCCCGAAGTGGCGAGCCCGATCTTCCCCATCGGTGATGTCGGCGATATAGGCGCCAGCAAC
CGCACCTGTGGCGCCGGTGATGCCGGCCACGATGCGTCCGGCGTAGAGGATCGAGATCTCGATCCCGCGA
AATTAATACGACTCACTATAGGGAGACCACAACGGTTTCCCTCTAGTGCCGGCTCCGGAGAGCTCTTTAA
TTAAGCGGCCGCCCTGCAGGACTCGAGTTCTAGAAATAATTTTGTTTAACTTTAAGAAGGAGATATACAT
ATGTCAATTTATCAAGAATTTGTTAATAAATATAGTTTAAGTAAAACTCTAAGATTTGAGTTAATCCCAC
AGGGTAAAACACTTGAAAACATAAAAGCAAGAGGTTTGATTTTAGATGATGAGAAAAGAGCTAAAGACTA
CAAAAAGGCTAAACAAATAATTGATAAATATCATCAGTTTTTTATAGAGGAGATATTAAGTTCGGTTTGT
ATTAGCGAAGATTTATTACAAAACTATTCTGATGTTTATTTTAAACTTAAAAAGAGTGATGATGATAATC
TACAAAAAGATTTTAAAAGTGCAAAAGATACGATAAAGAAACAAATATCTGAATATATAAAGGACTCAGA
GAAATTTAAGAATTTGTTTAATCAAAACCTTATCGATGCTAAAAAAGGGCAAGAGTCAGATTTAATTCTA
TGGCTAAAGCAATCTAAGGATAATGGTATAGAACTATTTAAAGCCAATAGTGATATCACAGATATAGATG
AGGCGTTAGAAATAATCAAATCTTTTAAAGGTTGGACAACTTATTTTAAGGGTTTTCATGAAAATAGAAA
AAATGTTTATAGTAGCAATGATATTCCTACATCTATTATTTATAGGATAGTAGATGATAATTTGCCTAAA
TTTCTAGAAAATAAAGCTAAGTATGAGAGTTTAAAAGACAAAGCTCCAGAAGCTATAAACTATGAACAAA
TTAAAAAAGATTTGGCAGAAGAGCTAACCTTTGATATTGACTACAAAACATCTGAAGTTAATCAAAGAGT
TTTTTCACTTGATGAAGTTTTTGAGATAGCAAACTTTAATAATTATCTAAATCAAAGTGGTATTACTAAA
TTTAATACTATTATTGGTGGTAAATTTGTAAATGGTGAAAATACAAAGAGAAAAGGTATAAATGAATATA
TAAATCTATACTCACAGCAAATAAATGATAAAACACTCAAAAAATATAAAATGAGTGTTTTATTTAAGCA
AATTTTAAGTGATACAGAATCTAAATCTTTTGTAATTGATAAGTTAGAAGATGATAGTGATGTAGTTACA
ACGATGCAAAGTTTTTATGAGCAAATAGCAGCTTTTAAAACAGTAGAAGAAAAATCTATTAAAGAAACAC
TATCTTTATTATTTGATGATTTAAAAGCTCAAAAACTTGATTTGAGTAAAATTTATTTTAAAAATGATAA
ATCTCTTACTGATCTATCACAACAAGTTTTTGATGATTATAGTGTTATTGGTACAGCGGTACTAGAATAT
ATAACTCAACAAATAGCACCTAAAAATCTTGATAACCCTAGTAAGAAAGAGCAAGAATTAATAGCCAAAA
AAACTGAAAAAGCAAAATACTTATCTCTAGAAACTATAAAGCTTGCCTTAGAAGAATTTAATAAGCATAG
AGATATAGATAAACAGTGTAGGTTTGAAGAAATACTTGCAAACTTTGCGGCTATTCCGATGATATTTGAT
GAAATAGCTCAAAACAAAGACAATTTGGCACAGATATCTATCAAATATCAAAATCAAGGTAAAAAAGACC
TACTTCAAGCTAGTGCGGAAGATGATGTTAAAGCTATCAAGGATCTTTTAGATCAAACTAATAATCTCTT
ACATAAACTAAAAATATTTCATATTAGTCAGTCAGAAGATAAGGCAAATATTTTAGACAAGGATGAGCAT
TTTTATCTAGTATTTGAGGAGTGCTACTTTGAGCTAGCGAATATAGTGCCTCTTTATAACAAAATTAGAA
ACTATATAACTCAAAAGCCATATAGTGATGAGAAATTTAAGCTCAATTTTGAGAACTCGACTTTGGCTAA
TGGTTGGGATAAAAATAAAGAGCCTGACAATACGGCAATTTTATTTATCAAAGATGATAAATATTATCTG
GGTGTGATGAATAAGAAAAATAACAAAATATTTGATGATAAAGCTATCAAAGAAAATAAAGGCGAGGGTT
ATAAAAAAATTGTTTATAAACTTTTACCTGGCGCAAATAAAATGTTACCTAAGGTTTTCTTTTCTGCTAA
ATCTATAAAATTTTATAATCCTAGTGAAGATATACTTAGAATAAGAAATCATTCCACACATACAAAAAAT
GGTAGTCCTCAAAAAGGATATGAAAAATTTGAGTTTAATATTGAAGATTGCCGAAAATTTATAGATTTTT
ATAAACAGTCTATAAGTAAGCATCCGGAGTGGAAAGATTTTGGATTTAGATTTTCTGATACTCAAAGATA
TAATTCTATAGATGAATTTTATAGAGAAGTTGAAAATCAAGGCTACAAACTAACTTTTGAAAATATATCA
GAGAGCTATATTGATAGCGTAGTTAATCAGGGTAAATTGTACCTATTCCAAATCTATAATAAAGATTTTT
CAGCTTATAGCAAAGGGCGACCAAATCTACATACTTTATATTGGAAAGCGCTGTTTGATGAGAGAAATCT
TCAAGATGTGGTTTATAAGCTAAATGGTGAGGCAGAGCTTTTTTATCGTAAACAATCAATACCTAAAAAA
ATCACTCACCCAGCTAAAGAGGCAATAGCTAATAAAAACAAAGATAATCCTAAAAAAGAGAGTGTTTTTG
AATATGATTTAATCAAAGATAAACGCTTTACTGAAGATAAGTTTTTCTTTCACTGTCCTATTACAATCAA
TTTTAAATCTAGTGGAGCTAATAAGTTTAATGATGAAATCAATTTATTGCTAAAAGAAAAAGCAAATGAT
GTTCATATATTAAGTATAGCTAGAGGTGAAAGACATTTAGCTTACTATACTTTGGTAGATGGTAAAGGCA
ATATCATCAAACAAGATACTTTCAACATCATTGGTAATGATAGAATGAAAACAAACTACCATGATAAGCT
TGCTGCAATAGAGAAAGATAGGGATTCAGCTAGGAAAGACTGGAAAAAGATAAATAACATCAAAGAGATG
AAAGAGGGCTATCTATCTCAGGTAGTTCATGAAATAGCTAAGCTAGTTATAGAGTATAATGCTATTGTGG
TTTTTGAGGATTTAAATTTTGGATTTAAAAGAGGGCGTTTCAAGGTAGAGAAGCAGGTCTATCAAAAGTT
AGAAAAAATGCTAATTGAGAAACTAAACTATCTAGTTTTCAAAGATAATGAGTTTGATAAAACTGGGGGA
GTGCTTAGAGCTTATCAGCTAACAGCACCTTTTGAGACTTTTAAAAAGATGGGTAAACAAACAGGTATTA
TCTACTATGTACCAGCTGGTTTTACTTCAAAAATTTGTCCTGTAACTGGTTTTGTAAATCAGTTATATCC
TAAGTATGAAAGTGTCAGCAAATCTCAAGAGTTCTTTAGTAAGTTTGACAAGATTTGTTATAACCTTGAT
AAGGGCTATTTTGAGTTTAGTTTTGATTATAAAAACTTTGGTGACAAGGCTGCCAAAGGCAAGTGGACTA
TAGCTAGCTTTGGGAGTAGATTGATTAACTTTAGAAATTCAGATAAAAATCATAATTGGGATACTCGAGA
AGTTTATCCAACTAAAGAGTTGGAGAAATTGCTAAAAGATTATTCTATCGAATATGGGCATGGCGAATGT
ATCAAAGCAGCTATTTGCGGTGAGAGCGACAAAAAGTTTTTTGCTAAGCTAACTAGTGTCCTAAATACTA
TCTTACAAATGCGTAACTCAAAAACAGGTACTGAGTTAGATTATCTAATTTCACCAGTAGCAGATGTAAA
TGGCAATTTCTTTGATTCGCGACAGGCGCCAAAAAATATGCCTCAAGATGCTGATGCCAATGGTGCTTAT
CATATTGGGCTAAAAGGTCTGATGCTACTAGGTAGGATCAAAAATAATCAAGAGGGCAAAAAACTCAATT
TGGTTATCAAAAATGAAGAGTATTTTGAGTTCGTGCAGAATAGGAATAACGGTTCTTCTCTGCCAGAAAC
GGGAGGCCATCACCATCATCACCACTAACGGATCCGCGATCGTGGCGCGCCACCTGGTGGCCGGCCGGTA
CCACGCGTGCGCGCTGATCCGGCTGCTAACAAAGCCCGAAAGGAAGCTGAGTTGGCTGCTGCCACCGCTG
AGCAATAACTAGCATAACCCCTTGGGGCCTCTAAACGGGTCTTGAGGGGTTTTTTGCTGAAAGGAGGAAC
TATATCCGGATATCCACAGGACGGGTGTGGTCGCCATGATCGCGTAGTCGATAGTGGCTCCAAGTAGCGA
AGCGAGCAGGACTGGGCGGCGGCCAAAGCGGTCGGACAGTGCTCCGAGAACGGGTGCGCATAGAAATTGC
ATCAACGCATATAGCGCTAGCAGCACGCCATAGTGACTGGCGATGCTGTCGGAATGGACGATATCCCGCA
AGAGGCCCGGCAGTACCGGCATAACCAAGCCTATGCCTACAGCATCCAGGGTGACGGTGCCGAGGATGAC
GATGAGCGCATTGTTAGATTTCATACACGGTGCCTGACTGCGTTAGCAATTTAACTGTGATAAACTACCG
CATTAAAGCTTATCGATGATAAGCTGTCAAACATGAGAATTCTTGAAGACGA
